>Addgene plasmid #119797 | KFP74 | addgene full sequence | sequence record 232098 | Addgene NGS Result
CGCCAGCTGGCGAAAGGGGGATGTGCTGCAAGGCGATTAAGTTGGGTAACGCCAGGGTTTTCCCAGTCAC
GACGTTGTAAAACGACGGCCAGTGCCAAGCTTGCATGCCTGCAGGTCGACTCTAGAGGATCCCCGGGTAC
TAACTCAGCGATCGGAAACTGACGCTCTTCTAGGATCTGCAGTAGCTCAGTGCCAACTGCACCGGTCGCT
CCAAGAATTGCAACGCGATAGCCCTGTGACAATGACAACCTCCTAACCCCAAACAGCATCGATAGCGAAA
GCAGACAACTCTGCGCCCATTGTCTGGCGGCGCATCGGCACACAGAGTTTTGGTAATGACAGCTTCTGTA
GACTCGCGCTTCTGTCCATCATGCCAAGACTCTAAACCTGCTCGAGAAGCACCAGCGAAAACCAGTTTTG
CTCACAGATTTTACGAGCTGCTGCGTCATACAGGGAAATGAAGAGCATGAAGCGCTAAAGAGTTCCGACC
CATTCCTGGGAATTGCGGGGAACCTCCATCATACTCGGCGCTGTCGAGAAACAAGAATACAGCCAAGCGG
GGCTGGACGCCGCATTGAGAAAGATTTTTGCAGCTCTAACAGCCCCAAGCCAGCAGGCAAGCACCCTTTC
CAGCGCCCCCAGAGCCCAGAGGCTCACTCATAGAATCACGATTCTCCTAGGGCAAAGCCGCAATGGCCCT
CTAGGCTGGATTCCGAGTAGGGGAGTCATTTCAGACGAGCGATCGCCAACAATGCAAACTCAGCGTTGAT
GCCACATGTTTTCTCAGAATTCTTGATGGTTCTCAATGGTGAGCTAGAGGGATACAAAAGTTCAAGAAAC
CAAGCACTGAACTGGGCAAATATCAAAGCAACATCTGGGCTTTACCGAGGACTTACATTTTGGCCAAAAT
CTAAAGAGAGCTGGGGCACTGGCAAGAATTTTATTTTTTATAGAGAGACTATTTTCCAGATAAGCACTGG
CCTTGAAGTCGACGGCAAATTCTCATGTTTGACAGCTTATCATCGAATTATAGGAATAGAGCAAACAAGC
AAAGGAAATTTTGTCAAAATAATTTTATTGACAACGTCTTATTAACGTTGATATAATTTAAATTTTATTT
GACAAAAATGGGCTCGTGTTGTACAATAAATGTAGTGAGGTGGATGCAATGGCGATGACGTTGTCCGATA
TTAAAAGATCGCTTGATGGGAATTTAGGTAAAAGGCTGACGTTAAAAGCAAACGGTGGCCGGATCCATAT
GACCACCCTGGATGATACCGCCTACCGCTACCGCACCAGCGTTCCCGGTGATGCCGAAGCCATCGAAGCC
CTGGATGGCAGCTTTACCACCGATACCGTGTTTCGCGTGACCGCCACGGGTGATGGCTTTACCCTGCGCG
AAGTGCCCGTCGATCCCCCTCTGACCAAAGTGTTTCCCGATGATGAAAGTGATGATGAATCGGATGCTGG
CGAAGATGGCGATCCCGATAGCCGCACCTTTGTGGCCTACGGTGATGATGGCGATCTGGCTGGCTTTGTG
GTGGTGAGCTACAGCGGCTGGAATCGCCGCTTGACCGTGGAAGATATTGAAGTGGCTCCCGAACACCGCG
GTCACGGCGTTGGTCGCGCTCTGATGGGCCTGGCCACCGAATTTGCTCGCGAACGCGGTGCTGGCCACCT
GTGGCTGGAAGTGACCAACGTGAACGCTCCCGCTATCCACGCCTATCGCCGCATGGGCTTCACCCTGTGT
GGCCTGGATACCGCTCTGTACGATGGCACCGCCAGTGATGGCGAACAGGCCCTGTACATGAGCATGCCCT
GCCCCTAAGGCCGGCCAGCCCGCCTAATGAGCGGGCTTTTTTTTCTATTTGGAGTTGTTGCACTAGTCGC
TTCCCTGTCCAGTCCTCCTGTCTGTCTTAAGCAGCTTAGGCGCGATCGCCTAGGCTGTTTTTTTGACCGT
CCATTGCGTGATCGGTGCCAGCGATTTCCAGCCGAGAAAGCGGCCGATCGGTTCCGCTCGCTGCACCGCC
ACACGGATTAAATCTCCCCCCCAGCGCTGCTGTCCAGCCAAAACGACTTGCTCGCTTTCGAGGGTAACGG
CGTTAACAACTAGCCGCCCACCCATCGGCAGCGCTTGCCAGCATTGATCGAGCACACCTGGAGCAGTGAC
ACCGCCACCGATGAAGATGGCATCCGGTTGGGGCAAGCCACTCAGCGTAGCCGGTGCTGAACCGGCAACC
ACTTGCAGGTTCGGAACCCCGAGGGCGATCGCATTCTGTGTAATGATTTGCAGCCGCTGCGGATGCTGCT
CAATGGCGATCGCTCGACAGCGGCGATCGCTACGCATCCATTCAATGCCGATCGACCCACAGCCGGCACC
CACATCCCAGAGCAGTTGGCCGGGCAGGGGAGCTAGCGCAGCTAGCGTGATCGCTCGCACTTCCCGTTTG
GTCAGTTGCCCATCATGGTGGTAGGCCGCATCAGGCAGTCCAGTCAGGCGGGGCGGCACAATCAAGTCGC
GATCGCGGGCATGGCATTCAATCGCCACGGTGTTGAGAGAGGCGATCGTGGGCTGAGACCAGTGCTCGGC
TATTTCACTAATTTTTCGCTCCTTAGGGCCGCCCAGATGTTCTAAAACCGTGAGCCGACTTGACCCCCAG
CCCTGCTGACAGAGTTGCTCTGCGATCGTGGCTGGAGTCGAGCGATCGGCACTGAGGGCCAAAATCTTGG
CGCCAGGATAAAGTAGCGCGTTAAGTAACGCGTACCGAGCTCGAATTCGTAATCATGTCATAGCTGTTTC
CTGTGTGAAATTGTTATCCGCTCACAATTCCACACAACATACGAGCCGGAAGCATAAAGTGTAAAGCCTG
GGGTGCCTAATGAGTGAGCTAACTCACATTAATTGCGTTGCGCTCACTGCCCGCTTTCCAGTCGGGAAAC
CTGTCGTGCCAGCTGCATTAATGAATCGGCCAACGCGCGGGGAGAGGCGGTTTGCGTATTGGGCGCTCTT
CCGCTTCCTCGCTCACTGACTCGCTGCGCTCGGTCGTTCGGCTGCGGCGAGCGGTATCAGCTCACTCAAA
GGCGGTAATACGGTTATCCACAGAATCAGGGGATAACGCAGGAAAGAACATGTGAGCAAAAGGCCAGCAA
AAGGCCAGGAACCGTAAAAAGGCCGCGTTGCTGGCGTTTTTCCATAGGCTCCGCCCCCCTGACGAGCATC
ACAAAAATCGACGCTCAAGTCAGAGGTGGCGAAACCCGACAGGACTATAAAGATACCAGGCGTTTCCCCC
TGGAAGCTCCCTCGTGCGCTCTCCTGTTCCGACCCTGCCGCTTACCGGATACCTGTCCGCCTTTCTCCCT
TCGGGAAGCGTGGCGCTTTCTCATAGCTCACGCTGTAGGTATCTCAGTTCGGTGTAGGTCGTTCGCTCCA
AGCTGGGCTGTGTGCACGAACCCCCCGTTCAGCCCGACCGCTGCGCCTTATCCGGTAACTATCGTCTTGA
GTCCAACCCGGTAAGACACGACTTATCGCCACTGGCAGCAGCCACTGGTAACAGGATTAGCAGAGCGAGG
TATGTAGGCGGTGCTACAGAGTTCTTGAAGTGGTGGCCTAACTACGGCTACACTAGAAGAACAGTATTTG
GTATCTGCGCTCTGCTGAAGCCAGTTACCTTCGGAAAAAGAGTTGGTAGCTCTTGATCCGGCAAACAAAC
CACCGCTGGTAGCGGTGGTTTTTTTGTTTGCAAGCAGCAGATTACGCGCAGAAAAAAAGGATCTCAAGAA
GATCCTTTGATCTTTTCTACGGGGTCTGACGCTCAGTGGAACGAAAACTCACGTTAAGGGATTTTGGTCA
TGAGATTATCAAAAAGGATCTTCACCTAGATCCTTTTAAATTAAAAATGAAGTTTTAAATCAATCTAAAG
TATATATGAGTAAACTTGGTCTGACAGTTACCAATGCTTAATCAGTGAGGCACCTATCTCAGCGATCTGT
CTATTTCGTTCATCCATAGTTGCCTGACTCCCCGTCGTGTAGATAACTACGATACGGGAGGGCTTACCAT
CTGGCCCCAGTGCTGCAATGATACCGCGAGACCCACGCTCACCGGCTCCAGATTTATCAGCAATAAACCA
GCCAGCCGGAAGGGCCGAGCGCAGAAGTGGTCCTGCAACTTTATCCGCCTCCATCCAGTCTATTAATTGT
TGCCGGGAAGCTAGAGTAAGTAGTTCGCCAGTTAATAGTTTGCGCAACGTTGTTGCCATTGCTACAGGCA
TCGTGGTGTCACGCTCGTCGTTTGGTATGGCTTCATTCAGCTCCGGTTCCCAACGATCAAGGCGAGTTAC
ATGATCCCCCATGTTGTGCAAAAAAGCGGTTAGCTCCTTCGGTCCTCCGATCGTTGTCAGAAGTAAGTTG
GCCGCAGTGTTATCACTCATGGTTATGGCAGCACTGCATAATTCTCTTACTGTCATGCCATCCGTAAGAT
GCTTTTCTGTGACTGGTGAGTACTCAACCAAGTCATTCTGAGAATAGTGTATGCGGCGACCGAGTTGCTC
TTGCCCGGCGTCAATACGGGATAATACCGCGCCACATAGCAGAACTTTAAAAGTGCTCATCATTGGAAAA
CGTTCTTCGGGGCGAAAACTCTCAAGGATCTTACCGCTGTTGAGATCCAGTTCGATGTAACCCACTCGTG
CACCCAACTGATCTTCAGCATCTTTTACTTTCACCAGCGTTTCTGGGTGAGCAAAAACAGGAAGGCAAAA
TGCCGCAAAAAAGGGAATAAGGGCGACACGGAAATGTTGAATACTCATACTCTTCCTTTTTCAATATTAT
TGAAGCATTTATCAGGGTTATTGTCTCATGAGCGGATACATATTTGAATGTATTTAGAAAAATAAACAAA
TAGGGGTTCCGCGCACATTTCCCCGAAAAGTGCCACCTGACGTCTAAGAAACCATTATTATCATGACATT
AACCTATAAAAATAGGCGTATCACGAGGCCCTTTCGTCTCGCGCGTTTCGGTGATGACGGTGAAAACCTC
TGACACATGCAGCTCCCGGAGACGGTCACAGCTTGTCTGTAAGCGGATGCCGGGAGCAGACAAGCCCGTC
AGGGCGCGTCAGCGGGTGTTGGCGGGTGTCGGGGCTGGCTTAACTATGCGGCATCAGAGCAGATTGTACT
GAGAGTGCACCATATGCGGTGTGAAATACCGCACAGATGCGTAAGGAGAAAATACCGCATCAGGCGCCAT
TCGCCATTCAGGCTGCGCAACTGTTGGGAAGGGCGATCGGTGCGGGCCTCTTCGCTATTA
Features (pLannotate 1.2.2; 17 found; start..end, strand, type, name):
     97..140     -  misc_feature   MCS (fragment): pUC18/19 multiple cloning site
    141..242     -  CDS            usg (fragment): USG_ECOLI - Experimental evidence at protein level: Swiss-Prot protein existence level 1. From Escherichia coli (strain K12).
   1009..1026    +  promoter       tet promoter (fragment): E. coli promoter for tetracycline efflux protein gene
   1169..1252    +  CDS            veg (fragment): VEG_BACSU - Experimental evidence at protein level: Swiss-Prot protein existence level 1. Stimulates biofilm formation via transcriptional activation of extracellular matrix genes. Acts by repressing SinR activity, independently of the SinI, SlrA and SlrR pathways. Could also be involved in the regulation of other genes during biofilm and spore formation. From Bacillus subtilis (strain 168).
   1259..1825    +  CDS            sta: STA_STRLA - Experimental evidence at protein level: Swiss-Prot protein existence level 1. Involved in resistance to streptothricin, a broad-spectrum antibiotic produced by streptomycetes. Detoxifies streptothricin via acetylation of the beta amino group of the first beta-lysyl moiety of streptothricin. From Streptomyces lavendulae.
   1949..2743    -  CDS            cobL (fragment): COBL_SINSX - Experimental evidence at protein level: Swiss-Prot protein existence level 1. Catalyzes the methylation of both C-5 and C-15 in precorrin- 6Y to form precorrin-8X. From Sinorhizobium sp.
   2762..2778    -  misc_feature   MCS (fragment): pUC18/19 multiple cloning site
   2811..2827    -  protein_bind   lac operator: The lac repressor binds to the lac operator to inhibit transcription in E. coli. This inhibition can be relieved by adding lactose or isopropyl-β-D-thiogalactopyranoside (IPTG). lac repressor encoded by lacI
   2835..2865    -  promoter       lac promoter: promoter for the E. coli lac operon
   2880..2901    -  protein_bind   CAP binding site: CAP binding activates transcription in the presence of cAMP. E. coli catabolite activator protein
   2914..3006    -  CDS            lacI (fragment): lac repressor; lacI; The lac repressor binds to the lac operator to inhibit transcription in E. coli. This inhibition can be relieved by adding lactose or isopropyl-β-D-thiogalactopyranoside (IPTG).
   3189..3777    -  rep_origin     ori: high-copy-number ColE1/pMB1/pBR322/pUC origin of replication
   3948..4808    -  CDS            AmpR: β-lactamase; bla; confers resistance to ampicillin, carbenicillin, and related antibiotics
   4809..4913    -  promoter       AmpR promoter: bla
   5008..5043    +  CDS            rop (fragment): Rop protein, which maintains plasmids at low copy number; rop
   5145..5244    +  misc_feature   bom (fragment): basis of mobility region from pBR322
   5250..94      -  CDS            lacZα (fragment) (across the origin): LacZα fragment of β-galactosidase; lacZ fragment
