[The description below was written by a language model from this plasmid's Addgene catalogue record and pLannotate feature annotations shown in this document.]
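Description:
KFP74 is a pUC18-based plasmid (about 5.3 kb) built as a gene-replacement construct: its stated purpose, rpoD5∆::natR, indicates that it is meant to delete the rpoD5 sigma factor gene and substitute a nourseothricin resistance marker. The associated work concerns circadian transcription in the cyanobacterium Synechococcus elongatus, which is presumably the target organism, although the record does not name the recipient strain. In E. coli the plasmid replicates from the high-copy ColE1/pUC origin and is selected with ampicillin through the bla (AmpR) gene and its native promoter. The remaining backbone features are typical pUC remnants: the lac promoter, operator and CAP site, a lacZα fragment interrupted at the multiple cloning site, and small lacI, rop and bom fragments.

The insert sits between the two halves of the split pUC18 polylinker. At its centre is a complete streptothricin acetyltransferase coding sequence (annotated as sta from Streptomyces lavendulae), which detoxifies streptothricin-class antibiotics such as nourseothricin and corresponds to the catalogued NatR insert. Short matches to a tet promoter and to the start of Bacillus subtilis veg lie just upstream and probably reflect the elements driving marker expression, though the record does not define the promoter. The flanking stretches carry only partial, homology-based annotations (usg-like and cobL-like fragments). These most likely represent the genomic sequences neighbouring rpoD5 that serve as homology arms for double-crossover recombination, but that reading is an inference and is not a recorded fact. Although catalogued as a bacterial expression vector, the plasmid functions as an integration and knockout tool for generating rpoD5 deletion strains under nourseothricin selection.
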