Addgene plasmid #119797: KFP74
Purpose: rpoD5∆::natR
Depositing lab: Erin O'Shea. Depositing organization: Harvard University. Publication: An RpaA-Dependent Sigma Factor Cascade Sets the Timing of Circadian Transcriptional Rhythms in Synechococcus elongatus. Fleming KE, O'Shea EK. Cell Rep. 2018 Dec 11;25(11):2937-2945.e3. doi: 10.1016/j.celrep.2018.11.049. PubMed 30540929.
Backbone
  Vector backbone: puc18
  Vector type: Bacterial Expression
Growth in bacteria
  Bacterial resistance: Ampicillin, 100 μg/mL
  Growth temperature: 37°C
  Growth strain: DH5alpha
  Copy number: Unknown
Gene/Insert
  Gene/Insert name: NatR
Terms and licenses: Academic/Nonprofit Terms; Industry Terms: Not Available to Industry
How to cite: KFP74 was a gift from Erin O'Shea (Addgene plasmid # 119797 ; http://n2t.net/addgene:119797 ; RRID:Addgene_119797)
