>Addgene plasmid #119797 | KFP74 | depositor partial sequence | sequence record 226862 | ATCC PCC7942 1915708 to 191656 bps
TAACTCAGCGATCGGAAACTGACGCTCTTCTAGGATCTGCAGTAGCTCAGTGCCAACTGCACCGGTCGCT
CCAAGAATTGCAACGCGATAGCCCTGTGACAATGACAACCTCCTAACCCCAAACAGCATCGATAGCGAAA
GCAGACAACTCTGCGCCCATTGTCTGGCGGCGCATCGGCACACAGAGTTTTGGTAATGACAGCTTCTGTA
GACTCGCGCTTCTGTCCATCATGCCAAGACTCTAAACCTGCTCGAGAAGCACCAGCGAAAACCAGTTTTG
CTCACAGATTTTACGAGCTGCTGCGTCATACAGGGAAATGAAGAGCATGAAGCGCTAAAGAGTTCCGACC
CATTCCTGGGAATTGCGGGGAACCTCCATCATACTCGGCGCTGTCGAGAAACAAGAATACAGCCAAGCGG
GGCTGGACGCCGCATTGAGAAAGATTTTTGCAGCTCTAACAGCCCCAAGCCAGCAGGCAAGCACCCTTTC
CAGCGCCCCCAGAGCCCAGAGGCTCACTCATAGAATCACGATTCTCCTAGGGCAAAGCCGCAATGGCCCT
CTAGGCTGGATTCCGAGTAGGGGAGTCATTTCAGACGAGCGATCGCCAACAATGCAAACTCAGCGTTGAT
GCCACATGTTTTCTCAGAATTCTTGATGGTTCTCAATGGTGAGCTAGAGGGATACAAAAGTTCAAGAAAC
CAAGCACTGAACTGGGCAAATATCAAAGCAACATCTGGGCTTTACCGAGGACTTACATTTTGGCCAAAAT
CTAAAGAGAGCTGGGGCACTGGCAAGAATTTTATTTTTTATAGAGAGACTATTTTCCAGATAAGCACTGG
CCTTGAAGTCGACGGCAAATTCTCATGTTTGACAGCTTATCATCGAATTATAGGAATAGAGCAAACAAGC
AAAGGAAATTTTGTCAAAATAATTTTATTGACAACGTCTTATTAACGTTGATATAATTTAAATTTTATTT
GACAAAAATGGGCTCGTGTTGTACAATAAATGTAGTGAGGTGGATGCA
