>Addgene plasmid #119797 | KFP74 | depositor partial sequence | sequence record 226863 | ATCC PCC7942 1917795 to 1918691 bps
CTATTTGGAGTTGTTGCACTAGTCGCTTCCCTGTCCAGTCCTCCTGTCTGTCTTAAGCAGCTTAGGCGCG
ATCGCCTAGGCTGTTTTTTTGACCGTCCATTGCGTGATCGGTGCCAGCGATTTCCAGCCGAGAAAGCGGC
CGATCGGTTCCGCTCGCTGCACCGCCACACGGATTAAATCTCCCCCCCAGCGCTGCTGTCCAGCCAAAAC
GACTTGCTCGCTTTCGAGGGTAACGGCGTTAACAACTAGCCGCCCACCCATCGGCAGCGCTTGCCAGCAT
TGATCGAGCACACCTGGAGCAGTGACACCGCCACCGATGAAGATGGCATCCGGTTGGGGCAAGCCACTCA
GCGTAGCCGGTGCTGAACCGGCAACCACTTGCAGGTTCGGAACCCCGAGGGCGATCGCATTCTGTGTAAT
GATTTGCAGCCGCTGCGGATGCTGCTCAATGGCGATCGCTCGACAGCGGCGATCGCTACGCATCCATTCA
ATGCCGATCGACCCACAGCCGGCACCCACATCCCAGAGCAGTTGGCCGGGCAGGGGAGCTAGCGCAGCTA
GCGTGATCGCTCGCACTTCCCGTTTGGTCAGTTGCCCATCATGGTGGTAGGCCGCATCAGGCAGTCCAGT
CAGGCGGGGCGGCACAATCAAGTCGCGATCGCGGGCATGGCATTCAATCGCCACGGTGTTGAGAGAGGCG
ATCGTGGGCTGAGACCAGTGCTCGGCTATTTCACTAATTTTTCGCTCCTTAGGGCCGCCCAGATGTTCTA
AAACCGTGAGCCGACTTGACCCCCAGCCCTGCTGACAGAGTTGCTCTGCGATCGTGGCTGGAGTCGAGCG
ATCGGCACTGAGGGCCAAAATCTTGGCGCCAGGATAAAGTAGCGCGTTAAGTAACGC
