>Addgene plasmid #119797 | KFP74 | depositor partial sequence | sequence record 226874 | NatR
ATGGCGATGACGTTGTCCGATATTAAAAGATCGCTTGATGGGAATTTAGGTAAAAGGCTGACGTTAAAAG
CAAACGGTGGCCGGATCCATATGACCACCCTGGATGATACCGCCTACCGCTACCGCACCAGCGTTCCCGG
TGATGCCGAAGCCATCGAAGCCCTGGATGGCAGCTTTACCACCGATACCGTGTTTCGCGTGACCGCCACG
GGTGATGGCTTTACCCTGCGCGAAGTGCCCGTCGATCCCCCTCTGACCAAAGTGTTTCCCGATGATGAAA
GTGATGATGAATCGGATGCTGGCGAAGATGGCGATCCCGATAGCCGCACCTTTGTGGCCTACGGTGATGA
TGGCGATCTGGCTGGCTTTGTGGTGGTGAGCTACAGCGGCTGGAATCGCCGCTTGACCGTGGAAGATATT
GAAGTGGCTCCCGAACACCGCGGTCACGGCGTTGGTCGCGCTCTGATGGGCCTGGCCACCGAATTTGCTC
GCGAACGCGGTGCTGGCCACCTGTGGCTGGAAGTGACCAACGTGAACGCTCCCGCTATCCACGCCTATCG
CCGCATGGGCTTCACCCTGTGTGGCCTGGATACCGCTCTGTACGATGGCACCGCCAGTGATGGCGAACAG
GCCCTGTACATGAGCATGCCCTGCCCCTAAGGCCGGCCAGCCCGCCTAATGAGCGGGCTTTTTTTT
